>Addgene plasmid #82442 | p.UTA.2.0 miR 19b-3p | addgene full sequence | sequence record 162053 | Addgene NGS Result
ACATTAAGAAGGGCCCATGGTGAGCAAGGGCGAGGAGCTGTTCACCGGGGTGGTGCCCATCCTGGTCGAG
CTGGACGGCGACGTAAACGGCCACAAGTTCAGCGTGTCCGGCGAGGGCGAGGGCGATGCCACCTACGGCA
AGCTGACCCTGAAGTTCATCTGCACCACCGGCAAGCTGCCCGTGCCCTGGCCCACCCTCGTGACCACCTT
CGGCTACGGCCTGCAGTGCTTCGCCCGCTACCCCGACCACATGAAGCAGCACGACTTCTTCAAGTCCGCC
ATGCCCGAAGGCTACGTCCAGGAGCGCACCATCTTCTTCAAGGACGACGGCAACTACAAGACCCGCGCCG
AGGTGAAGTTCGAGGGCGACACCCTGGTGAACCGCATCGAGCTGAAGGGCATCGACTTCAAGGAGGACGG
CAACATCCTGGGGCACAAGCTGGAGTACAACTACAACAGCCACAACGTCTATATCATGGCCGACAAGCAG
AAGAACGGCATCAAGGTGAACTTCAAGATCCGCCACAACATCGAGGACGGCAGCGTGCAGCTCGCCGACC
ACTACCAGCAGAACACCCCCATCGGCGACGGCCCCGTGCTGCTGCCCGACAACCACTACCTGAGCTACCA
GTCCGCCCTGAGCAAAGACCCCAACGAGAAGCGCGATCACATGGTCCTGCTGGAGTTCGTGACCGCCGCC
GGGATCACTCTCGGCATGGACGAGCTGTACAAGTGATCTAGAGTCGGGGCGGCCGGCCGCTTCGAGCAGA
CATGATAAGATACATTGATGAGTTTGGACAAACCACAACTAGAATGCAGTGAAAAAAATGCTTTATTTGT
GAAATTTGTGATGCTATTGCTTTATTTGTAACCATTATAAGCTGCAATAAACAAGTTAACAACAACAATT
GCATTCATTTTATGTTTCAGGTTCAGGGGGAGGTGTGGGAGGTTTTTTAAAGCAAGTAAAACCTCTACAA
ATGTGGTAAAATCGATAAGGATCCAGGTGGCACTTTTCGGGGAAATGTGCGCGGAACCCCTATTTGTTTA
TTTTTCTAAATACATTCAAATATGTATCCGCTCATGAGACAATAACCCTGATAAATGCTTCAATAATATT
GAAAAAGGAAGAGTATGAGTATTCAACATTTCCGTGTCGCCCTTATTCCCTTTTTTGCGGCATTTTGCCT
TCCTGTTTTTGCTCACCCAGAAACGCTGGTGAAAGTAAAAGATGCTGAAGATCAGTTGGGTGCACGAGTG
GGTTACATCGAACTGGATCTCAACAGCGGTAAGATCCTTGAGAGTTTTCGCCCCGAAGAACGTTTTCCAA
TGATGAGCACTTTTAAAGTTCTGCTATGTGGCGCGGTATTATCCCGTATTGACGCCGGGCAAGAGCAACT
CGGTCGCCGCATACACTATTCTCAGAATGACTTGGTTGAGTACTCACCAGTCACAGAAAAGCATCTTACG
GATGGCATGACAGTAAGAGAATTATGCAGTGCTGCCATAACCATGAGTGATAACACTGCGGCCAACTTAC
TTCTGACAACGATCGGAGGACCGAAGGAGCTAACCGCTTTTTTGCACAACATGGGGGATCATGTAACTCG
CCTTGATCGTTGGGAACCGGAGCTGAATGAAGCCATACCAAACGACGAGCGTGACACCACGATGCCTGTA
GCAATGGCAACAACGTTGCGCAAACTATTAACTGGCGAACTACTTACTCTAGCTTCCCGGCAACAATTAA
TAGACTGGATGGAGGCGGATAAAGTTGCAGGACCACTTCTGCGCTCGGCCCTTCCGGCTGGCTGGTTTAT
TGCTGATAAATCTGGAGCCGGTGAGCGTGGGTCTCGCGGTATCATTGCAGCACTGGGGCCAGATGGTAAG
CCCTCCCGTATCGTAGTTATCTACACGACGGGGAGTCAGGCAACTATGGATGAACGAAATAGACAGATCG
CTGAGATAGGTGCCTCACTGATTAAGCATTGGTAACTGTCAGACCAAGTTTACTCATATATACTTTAGAT
TGATTTAAAACTTCATTTTTAATTTAAAAGGATCTAGGTGAAGATCCTTTTTGATAATCTCATGACCAAA
ATCCCTTAACGTGAGTTTTCGTTCCACTGAGCGTCAGACCCCGTAGAAAAGATCAAAGGATCTTCTTGAG
ATCCTTTTTTTCTGCGCGTAATCTGCTGCTTGCAAACAAAAAAACCACCGCTACCAGCGGTGGTTTGTTT
GCCGGATCAAGAGCTACCAACTCTTTTTCCGAAGGTAACTGGCTTCAGCAGAGCGCAGATACCAAATACT
GTTCTTCTAGTGTAGCCGTAGTTAGGCCACCACTTCAAGAACTCTGTAGCACCGCCTACATACCTCGCTC
TGCTAATCCTGTTACCAGTGGCTGCTGCCAGTGGCGATAAGTCGTGTCTTACCGGGTTGGACTCAAGACG
ATAGTTACCGGATAAGGCGCAGCGGTCGGGCTGAACGGGGGGTTCGTGCACACAGCCCAGCTTGGAGCGA
ACGACCTACACCGAACTGAGATACCTACAGCGTGAGCTATGAGAAAGCGCCACGCTTCCCGAAGGGAGAA
AGGCGGACAGGTATCCGGTAAGCGGCAGGGTCGGAACAGGAGAGCGCACGAGGGAGCTTCCAGGGGGAAA
CGCCTGGTATCTTTATAGTCCTGTCGGGTTTCGCCACCTCTGACTTGAGCGTCGATTTTTGTGATGCTCG
TCAGGGGGGCGGAGCCTATGGAAAAACGCCAGCAACGCGGCCTTTTTACGGTTCCTGGCCTTTTGCTGGC
CTTTTGCTCACATGGCTCGACAGATCTGCGCAGCACCATGGCCTGAAATAACCTCTGAAAGAGGAACTTG
GTTAGGTACCTTCTGAGGCGGAAAGAACCAGCTGTGGAATGTGTGTCAGTTAGGGTGTGGAAAGTCCCCA
GGCTCCCCAGCAGGCAGAAGTATGCAAAGCATGCATCTCAATTAGTCAGCAACCAGGTGTGGAAAGTCCC
CAGGCTCCCCAGCAGGCAGAAGTATGCAAAGCATGCATCTCAATTAGTCAGCAACCATAGTCCCGCCCCT
AACTCCGCCCATCCCGCCCCTAACTCCGCCCAGTTCCGCCCATTCTCCGCCCCATGGCTGACTAATTTTT
TTTATTTATGCAGAGGCCGAGGCCGCCTCGGCCTCTGAGCTATTCCAGAAGTAGTGAGGAGGCTTTTTTG
GAGGCCTAGGCTTTTGCAAAAAGCTTGATTCTTCTGACACAACAGTCTCGAACTTAAGCTGCAGAAGTTG
GTCGTGAGGCACTGGGCAGGTAAGTATCAAGGTTACAAGACAGGTTTAAGGAGACCAATAGAAACTGGGC
TTGTCGAGACAGAGAAGACTCTTGCGTTTCTGATAGGCACCTATTGGTCTTACTGACATCCACTTTGCCT
TTCTCTCCACAGGTGTCCACTCCCAGTTCAATTACAGCTCTTAAGGCTAGAGTACTTAATACGACTCACT
ATAGGCTAGCCAATGGTGAGCAAGGGCGAGGAGCTGTTCACCGGGGTGGTGCCCATCCTGGTCGAGCTGG
ACGGCGACGTAAACGGCCACAGGTTCAGCGTGTCCGGCGAGGGCGAGGGCGATGCCACCTACGGCAAGCT
GACCCTGAAGTTCATCTGCACCACCGGCAAGCTGCCCGTGCCCTGGCCCACCCTCGTGACCACCCTGACC
TGGGGCGTGCAGTGCTTCAGCCGCTACCCCGACCACATGAAGCAGCACGACTTCTTCAAGTCCGCCATGC
CCGAAGGCTACGTCCAGGAGCGTACCATCTTCTTCAAGGACGACGGCAACTACAAGACCCGCGCCGAGGT
GAAGTTCGAGGGCGACACCCTGGTGAACCGCATCGAGCTGAAGGGCATCGACTTCAAGGAGGACGGCAAC
ATCCTGGGGCACAAGCTGGAGTACAACTACATCAGCCACAACGTCTATATCACCGCCGACAAGCAGAAGA
ACGGCATCAAGGCCCACTTCAAGATCCGCCACAACATCGAGGACGGCAGCGTGCAGCTCGCCGACCACTA
CCAGCAGAACACCCCCATCGGCGACGGCCCCGTGCTGCTGCCCGACAACCACTACCTGAGCACCCAGTCC
GCCCTGAGCAAAGACCCCAACGAGAAGCGCGATCACATGGTCCTGCTGGAGTTCGTGACCGCCGCCGGGA
TCACTCTCGGCATGGACGAGCTGTACAAGTAAGCGATCGCTCGATCAGTTTTGCATGGATTTGCACAGGC
CGCTGGCCGCAATAAAATATCTTTATTTTCATTACATCTGTGTGTTGGTTTTTTGTGTGAGGATCTAAAT
GAGTCTTCGGACCTCGCGGGGGCCGCTTAAGCGGTGGTTAGGGTTTGTCTGACGCGGGGGGAGGGGGAAG
GAACGAAACACTCTCATTCGGAGGCGGCTCGGGGTTTGGTCTTGGTGGCCACGGGCACGCAGAAGAGCGC
CGCGATCCTCTTAAGCACCCCCCCGCCCTCCGTGGAGGCGGGGGTTTGGTCGGCGGGTGGTAACTGGCGG
GCCGCTGACTCGGGCGGGTCGCGCGCCCCAGAGTGTGACCTTTTCGGTCTGCTCGCAGACCCCCGGGCGG
CGCCGCCGCGGCGGCGACGGGCTCGCTGGGTCCTAGGCTCCATGGGGACCGTATACGTGGACAGGCTCTG
GAGCATCCGCACGACTGCGGTGATATTACCGGAGACCTTCTGCGGGACGAGCCGGGTCACGCGGCTGACG
CGGAGCGTCCGTTGGGCGACAAACACCAGGACGGGGCACAGGTACACTATCTTGTCACCCGGAGGCGCGA
GGGACTGCAGGAGCTTCAGGGAGTGGCGCAGCTGCTTCATCCCCGTGGCCCGTTGCTCGCGTTTGCTGGC
GGTGTCCCCGGAAGAAATATATTTGCATGTCTTTAGTTCTATGATGACACAAACCCCGCCCAGCGTCTTG
TCATTGGCGAATTCGAACACGCAGATGCAGTCGGGGCGGCGCGGTCCCAGGTCCACTTCGCATATTAAGG
TGACGCGTGTGGCCTCGAACACCGAGCGACCCTGCAGCGACCCGCTTAAAAGCTTGGCATTCCGGTACTG
TTGGTAAAGCCCTAAGA
Features (pLannotate 1.2.2; 12 found; start..end, strand, type, name):
     17..733     +  CDS            EYFP: EYFP is a basic (constitutively fluorescent) green/yellow fluorescent protein published in 1996, derived from Aequorea victoria. It is reported to be a very rapidly-maturing weak dimer with high acid sensitivity.
    776..897     -  polyA_signal   SV40 poly(A) signal: SV40 polyadenylation signal
    920..988     -  CDS            large T antigen (fragment): large T antigen from SV40 (simian virus 40)
   1030..1134    +  promoter       AmpR promoter: bla
   1135..1995    +  CDS            AmpR: β-lactamase; bla; confers resistance to ampicillin, carbenicillin, and related antibiotics
   2166..2754    +  rep_origin     ori: high-copy-number ColE1/pMB1/pBR322/pUC origin of replication
   2883..3240    +  promoter       SV40 promoter: SV40 enhancer and early promoter
   3310..3442    +  intron         chimeric intron: chimera between introns from human β-globin and immunoglobulin heavy chain genes
   3487..3505    +  promoter       T7 promoter: promoter for bacteriophage T7 RNA polymerase
   3513..4232    +  CDS            CFP: cyan variant of GFP mammalian codon-optimized
   4281..4329    +  polyA_signal   poly(A) signal: synthetic polyadenylation signal
   4338..5089    +  promoter       HSV TK promoter: herpes simplex virus thymidine kinase promoter
