[The description below was written by a language model from this plasmid's Addgene catalogue record and pLannotate feature annotations shown in this document.]
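Description:
p.UTA.2.0 miR 19b-3p is a mammalian expression reporter plasmid built on the Promega psiCHECK-2 backbone, in which the two luciferase genes of the parent vector have been replaced by fluorescent proteins to create a dual-fluorescence sensor for endogenous microRNA activity. It is propagated in E. coli as a high-copy plasmid through a ColE1/pUC-type origin and selected with ampicillin via the β-lactamase (AmpR) gene and its own promoter. The sequenced construct is about 5.1 kb.

Two independent mammalian transcription units sit on the same plasmid. In the first, the SV40 enhancer/early promoter, followed by a chimeric β-globin/immunoglobulin intron and a T7 promoter, drives a codon-optimised CFP and terminates at a synthetic poly(A) signal. In the second, the HSV thymidine kinase promoter drives EYFP, which is followed by an SV40 poly(A) signal. The insert is a 22-nt sequence perfectly complementary to human miR-19b-3p; the catalogue gene field abbreviates it as hsa-miR-19-3p. It is too short to appear in the feature table, and the record does not state its exact position. By analogy with psiCHECK-2, where target sites are cloned downstream of the SV40-driven reporter, it most likely lies in the short gap between CFP and the synthetic poly(A) signal, but this is an inference.

In that arrangement, endogenous miR-19b-3p would bind the perfect-match site and repress the target-bearing fluorophore, while the other fluorophore serves as an internal normaliser for plasmid dose and expression. The ratio of the two signals then reports miRNA-mediated repression in individual cells, for example by flow cytometry or microscopy.
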