Addgene plasmid #82442: p.UTA.2.0 miR 19b-3p
Purpose: Dual Fluorescent endogenous miRNA sensor. Perfect complementary region of hsa-miR-19b-3p
Depositing lab: Jens Gruber. Depositing organization: Deutsches Primatenzentrum (DPZ). Publication: Dissecting miRNA gene repression on single cell level with an advanced fluorescent reporter system. Lemus-Diaz N, Boker KO, Rodriguez-Polo I, Mitter M, Preis J, Arlt M, Gruber J. Sci Rep. 2017 Mar 24;7:45197. doi: 10.1038/srep45197. PubMed 28338079.
Backbone
  Vector backbone: psiCHECK™-2 Vector
  Backbone manufacturer: Promega
  Backbone size w/o insert (bp): 3660
  Modifications to backbone: Luciferase genes were replaced with CFP and YFP. YFP after the Tk Promoter and CFP after te SV40 promoter. Other regions were changes to full fill correct ORF for the fluorescent proteins and full fill cloning requirements.
Growth in bacteria
  Bacterial resistance: Ampicillin, 100 μg/mL
  Growth temperature: 37°C
  Growth strain: DH5alpha
  Copy number: High Copy
Gene/Insert
  Gene/Insert name: hsa-miR-19-3p
  Species: H. sapiens (human)
  Insert size (bp): 22
  Mutation: Complementary region for hsa-miR-19-3p as sensor
  GenBank ID: NR_029490.1
Resource information
  A portion of this plasmid was derived from a plasmid made by: EYFP from pLenti-CaMKIIa-eArchT 3.0-EYFP (Plasmid #35513) ECFP from pcDNA3-CFP (Plasmid #13030)
Terms and licenses: Academic/Nonprofit Terms; Industry Terms: Not Available to Industry
Depositor comments: Please see the following published protocol for details on plasmid use and data analysis: https://bio-protocol.org/e3000
How to cite: p.UTA.2.0 miR 19b-3p was a gift from Jens Gruber (Addgene plasmid # 82442 ; http://n2t.net/addgene:82442 ; RRID:Addgene_82442)
