>Addgene plasmid #82442 | p.UTA.2.0 miR 19b-3p | addgene partial sequence | sequence record 159556 | mVenus-R 5'-cgaagcactgcaggccgtagc-3'
CACGGGCAGCTTGCCGGTGGTGCAGATGAACTTCAGGGTCAGCTTGCCGTAGGTGGCATCGCCCTCGCCC
TCGCCGGACACGCTGAACTTGTGGCCGTTTACGTCGCCGTCCAGCTCGACCAGGATGGGCACCACCCCGG
TGAACAGCTCCTCGCCCTTGCTCACCATGGGCCCTTCTTAATGTTCTTAGGGCTTTACCAACAGTACCGG
AATGCCAAGCTTTTAAGCGGGTCGCTGCAGGGTCGCTCGGTGTTCGAGGCCACACGCGTCACCTTAATAT
GCGAAGTGGACCTGGGACCGCGCCGCCCCGACTGCATCTGCGTGTTCGAATTCGCCAATGACAAGACGCT
GGGCGGGGTTTGTGTCATCATAGAACTAAAGACATGCAAATATATTTCTTCCGGGGACACCGCCAGCAAA
CGCGAGCAACGGGCCACGGGGATGAAGCAGCTGCGCCACTCCCTGAAGCTCCTGCAGTCCCTCGCGCCTC
CGGGTGACAAGATAGTGTACCTGTGCCCCGTCCTGGTGTTTGTCGCCCAACGGACGCTCCGCGTCAGCCG
CGTGACCCGGCTCGTCCCGCAGAAGGTCTCCGGTAATATCACCGCAGTCGTGCGGATGCTCCAGAGCCTG
TCCACGTATACGGTCCCCATGGAGCCTAGGACCCAGCGAGCCCGTCGCCGCCGCGGCGGCGCCGCCCGGG
GGTC
