>Addgene plasmid #82442 | p.UTA.2.0 miR 19b-3p | addgene partial sequence | sequence record 159557 | psiCHECK2-R 5'-CGAGGTCCGAAGACTCATTT-3'
ATGTAATGAAAATAAAGATATTTTATTGCGGCCAGCGGCCTGTGCAAATCCATGCAAAACTGATCGAGCG
ATCGCTTACTTGTACAGCTCGTCCATGCCGAGAGTGATCCCGGCGGCGGTCACGAACTCCAGCAGGACCA
TGTGATCGCGCTTCTCGTTGGGGTCTTTGCTCAGGGCGGACTGGGTGCTCAGGTAGTGGTTGTCGGGCAG
CAGCACGGGGCCGTCGCCGATGGGGGTGTTCTGCTGGTAGTGGTCGGCGAGCTGCACGCTGCCGTCCTCG
ATGTTGTGGCGGATCTTGAAGTGGGCCTTGATGCCGTTCTTCTGCTTGTCGGCGGTGATATAGACGTTGT
GGCTGATGTAGTTGTACTCCAGCTTGTGCCCCAGGATGTTGCCGTCCTCCTTGAAGTCGATGCCCTTCAG
CTCGATGCGGTTCACCAGGGTGTCGCCCTCGAACTTCACCTCGGCGCGGGTCTTGTAGTTGCCGTCGTCC
TTGAAGAAGATGGTACGCTCCTGGACGTAGCCTTCGGGCATGGCGGACTTGAAGAAGTCGTGCTGCTTCA
TGTGGTCGGGGTAGCGGCTGAAGCACTGCACGCCCCAGGTCAGGGTGGTCACGAGGGTGGGCCAGGGCAC
GGGCAGCTTGCCGGTGGTGCAGATGAACTTCAGGGTCAGCTTGCCGTAGGTGGCATCGCCCTCGCCCTCG
CCGGACACGCTGAACCTGTGGCCGTTTACGTCGCCGTCCAGCTCGACCAGGATGGGCACCACCCCGGTGA
ACAGCTCCTCGCCCTTGCTCACCATTGGCTAGCCTATAGTGAGTCGTATTAAGTACTCTAGCCTTAAGAG
CTGTAATTGAACTGGGAGTGGACACCTGTG
